Addgene plasmid #141964: TFORF2193
Purpose: Lentiviral vector for overexpressing transcription factor ORFs with unique 24-bp barcodes. Barcodes facilitate identification of transcription factors in pooled screens.
Depositing lab: Feng Zhang. Depositing organization: Broad Institute. Publication: A transcription factor atlas of directed differentiation. Joung J, Ma S, Tay T, Geiger-Schuller KR, Kirchgatterer PC, Verdine VK, Guo B, Arias-Garcia MA, Allen WE, Singh A, Kuksenko O, Abudayyeh OO, Gootenberg JS, Fu Z, Macrae RK, Buenrostro JD, Regev A, Zhang F. Cell. 2023 Jan 5;186(1):209-229.e26. doi: 10.1016/j.cell.2022.11.026. PubMed 36608654.
Backbone
  Vector backbone: pLX_TRC317
  Backbone manufacturer: Broad Institute Genetic Perturbation Platform
  Backbone size w/o insert (bp): 8264
  Vector type: Mammalian Expression, Lentiviral
  Selectable markers: Puromycin
Growth in bacteria
  Bacterial resistance: Ampicillin, 100 μg/mL
  Growth temperature: 37°C
  Growth strain: NEB Stable
  Copy number: High Copy
Gene/Insert
  Gene/Insert name: TFAM
  Species: H. sapiens (human)
  Insert size (bp): 842
  Entrez Gene: TFAM (a.k.a. MTDPS15, MTTF1, MTTFA, TCF6, TCF6L1, TCF6L2, TCF6L3)
  Promoter: EF1a
  Cloning method: Unknown
  Sequencing primers: 5′ GGGTGGAGACTGAAGTTAGGCCAG; 3′ CACATAGCGTAAAAGGAGCAACATAG
Terms and licenses: Academic/Nonprofit Terms; Industry Terms: Not Available to Industry
Depositor comments: NM_003201,ENST00000487519 . The transcription factor ORF portion of this plasmid was synthesized by Genewiz. Please test multiple small colonies in case of plasmid recombination. To make this collection available in a timely manner, a portion of this collection was not fully sequenced by Addgene. If an Addgene verified full plasmid sequence is not available, please contact us prior to placing an order to request the full sequence.
How to cite: TFORF2193 was a gift from Feng Zhang (Addgene plasmid # 141964 ; http://n2t.net/addgene:141964 ; RRID:Addgene_141964)
