[The description below was written by a language model from this plasmid's Addgene catalogue record and pLannotate feature annotations shown in this document.]
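Description:
TFORF2193 is a lentiviral mammalian expression plasmid built on the pLX_TRC317 backbone and carrying the human TFAM open reading frame, one member of a barcoded transcription factor ORF collection. It is propagated in E. coli through a high-copy ColE1/pUC-type origin with ampicillin selection (AmpR under its own bla promoter), and also contains an f1 origin plus residual lac and T7/T3 promoter elements from the cloning backbone. The depositor notes a risk of plasmid recombination, which is common for LTR-containing vectors.

The viral portion has a third-generation, self-inactivating layout. An RSV promoter drives a truncated HIV-1 5' LTR, followed by the Ψ packaging signal with a partial gag sequence, the Rev response element for Rev-dependent nuclear export of the genomic RNA, a cPPT/CTS element, and a ΔU3 3' LTR followed by an SV40 polyadenylation signal. Within this frame, an SV40 early promoter/origin drives a puromycin N-acetyltransferase gene for selecting transduced cells. A separate EF-1α promoter constitutively expresses TFAM, a factor that binds mitochondrial promoters and recruits the mitochondrial RNA polymerase for basal transcription of mitochondrial DNA. A WPRE downstream of the ORF enhances transcript stability and expression. The catalogue insert size is somewhat longer than the annotated TFAM coding region, consistent with flanking sequence. The unique 24-bp barcode described for the collection is not annotated in the feature table, so its position is not stated. A short U6 promoter fragment also lies between the ORF and the WPRE.

The construct is intended for lentiviral overexpression of TFAM, alone or in pooled screens where the barcode identifies which transcription factor each cell received, as in directed differentiation studies.
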