Features (pLannotate 1.2.2; 31 found; start..end, strand, type, name):
      5..231     +  promoter       RSV promoter: Rous sarcoma virus enhancer/promoter
    232..412     +  LTR            5' LTR (truncated): truncated 5' long terminal repeat (LTR) from HIV-1
    459..584     +  misc_feature   HIV-1 Ψ: packaging signal of human immunodeficiency virus type 1
    568..931     +  CDS            HIV-1 gag (fragment): gag protein from human immunodeficiency virus 1; gag
   1077..1310    +  misc_feature   RRE: The Rev response element (RRE) of HIV-1 allows for Rev-dependent mRNA export from the nucleus to the cytoplasm.
   1687..1713    +  CDS            Rev (fragment): human immunodeficiency virus 1 (HIV-1) Rev protein; rev; enhances nuclear export of unspliced and incompletely spliced viral mRNAs
   1720..1743    +  promoter       SV40 promoter (fragment): SV40 early promoter
   1744..1815    +  promoter       SV40 promoter (fragment): SV40 enhancer and early promoter
   1839..1974    +  rep_origin     SV40 ori: SV40 origin of replication
   2020..2616    +  CDS            PuroR (fragment): puromycin N-acetyltransferase; pac from Streptomyces; confers resistance to puromycin
   2665..2782    +  misc_feature   cPPT/CTS: central polypurine tract and central termination sequence of HIV-1
   2847..2913    +  CDS            small t antigen (fragment): SV40 (simian virus 40) small t antigen
   2920..4098    +  promoter       EF-1α promoter: strong constitutive promoter for human elongation factor EF-1α
   4115..4852    +  CDS            TFAM: TFAM_HUMAN - Also known as TCF6, TCF6L2. Experimental evidence at protein level: Swiss-Prot protein existence level 1. Binds to the mitochondrial light strand promoter and functions in mitochondrial transcription regulation (PubMed:29445193, PubMed:32183942). Component of the mitochondrial transcription initiation complex, composed at least of TFB2M, TFAM and POLRMT that is required for basal transcription of mitochondrial DNA (PubMed:29149603). In this complex, TFAM recruits POLRMT to a specific promoter whereas TFB2M induces structural changes in POLRMT to enable promoter opening and trappin
   4868..4921    +  promoter       U6 promoter (fragment): RNA polymerase III promoter for human U6 snRNA
   4963..5551    +  misc_feature   WPRE: woodchuck hepatitis virus posttranscriptional regulatory element
   5602..5621    +  misc_feature   cPPT/CTS (fragment): central polypurine tract and central termination sequence of HIV-1
   5623..5856    +  LTR            3' LTR (ΔU3): self-inactivating 3' long terminal repeat (LTR) from HIV-1
   5934..6055    +  polyA_signal   SV40 poly(A) signal: SV40 polyadenylation signal
   6095..6230    +  rep_origin     SV40 ori: SV40 origin of replication
   6251..6269    -  promoter       T7 promoter: promoter for bacteriophage T7 RNA polymerase
   6277..6432    +  CDS            lacZα (fragment): LacZα fragment of β-galactosidase; lacZ fragment
   6437..6865    +  rep_origin     f1 ori (sequence partly withheld): f1 bacteriophage origin of replication; arrow indicates direction of (+) strand synthesis
   6918..7022    +  promoter       AmpR promoter: bla
   7023..7883    +  CDS            AmpR: β-lactamase; bla; confers resistance to ampicillin, carbenicillin, and related antibiotics
   8054..8642    +  rep_origin     ori: high-copy-number ColE1/pMB1/pBR322/pUC origin of replication
   8825..8917    +  CDS            lacI (fragment): lac repressor; lacI; The lac repressor binds to the lac operator to inhibit transcription in E. coli. This inhibition can be relieved by adding lactose or isopropyl-β-D-thiogalactopyranoside (IPTG).
   8930..8951    +  protein_bind   CAP binding site: CAP binding activates transcription in the presence of cAMP. E. coli catabolite activator protein
   8966..8996    +  promoter       lac promoter: promoter for the E. coli lac operon
   9004..9020    +  protein_bind   lac operator: The lac repressor binds to the lac operator to inhibit transcription in E. coli. This inhibition can be relieved by adding lactose or isopropyl-β-D-thiogalactopyranoside (IPTG). lac repressor encoded by lacI
   9065..9083    +  promoter       T3 promoter: promoter for bacteriophage T3 RNA polymerase
>Addgene plasmid #141964 | TFORF2193 | addgene full sequence | sequence record 395879 | Addgene NGS Result
TTAATGTAGTCTTATGCAATACTCTTGTAGTCTTGCAACATGGTAACGATGAGTTAGCAACATGCCTTAC
AAGGAGAGAAAAAGCACCGTGCATGCCGATTGGTGGAAGTAAGGTGGTACGATCGTGCCTTATTAGGAAG
GCAACAGACGGGTCTGACATGGATTGGACGAACCACTGAATTGCCGCATTGCAGAGATATTGTATTTAAG
TGCCTAGCTCGATACATAAACGGGTCTCTCTGGTTAGACCAGATCTGAGCCTGGGAGCTCTCTGGCTAAC
TAGGGAACCCACTGCTTAAGCCTCAATAAAGCTTGCCTTGAGTGCTTCAAGTAGTGTGTGCCCGTCTGTT
GTGTGACTCTGGTAACTAGAGATCCCTCAGACCCTTTTAGTCAGTGTGGAAAATCTCTAGCAGTGGCGCC
CGAACAGGGACTTGAAAGCGAAAGGGAAACCAGAGGAGCTCTCTCGACGCAGGACTCGGCTTGCTGAAGC
GCGCACGGCAAGAGGCGAGGGGCGGCGACTGGTGAGTACGCCAAAAATTTTGACTAGCGGAGGCTAGAAG
GAGAGAGATGGGTGCGAGAGCGTCAGTATTAAGCGGGGGAGAATTAGATCGCGATGGGAAAAAATTCGGT
TAAGGCCAGGGGGAAAGAAAAAATATAAATTAAAACATATAGTATGGGCAAGCAGGGAGCTAGAACGATT
CGCAGTTAATCCTGGCCTGTTAGAAACATCAGAAGGCTGTAGACAAATACTGGGACAGCTACAACCATCC
CTTCAGACAGGATCAGAAGAACTTAGATCATTATATAATACAGTAGCAACCCTCTATTGTGTGCATCAAA
GGATAGAGATAAAAGACACCAAGGAAGCTTTAGACAAGATAGAGGAAGAGCAAAACAAAAGTAAGACCAC
CGCACAGCAAGCGGCCGCTGATCTTCAGACCTGGAGGAGGAGATATGAGGGACAATTGGAGAAGTGAATT
ATATAAATATAAAGTAGTAAAAATTGAACCATTAGGAGTAGCACCCACCAAGGCAAAGAGAAGAGTGGTG
CAGAGAGAAAAAAGAGCAGTGGGAATAGGAGCTTTGTTCCTTGGGTTCTTGGGAGCAGCAGGAAGCACTA
TGGGCGCAGCGTCAATGACGCTGACGGTACAGGCCAGACAATTATTGTCTGGTATAGTGCAGCAGCAGAA
CAATTTGCTGAGGGCTATTGAGGCGCAACAGCATCTGTTGCAACTCACAGTCTGGGGCATCAAGCAGCTC
CAGGCAAGAATCCTGGCTGTGGAAAGATACCTAAAGGATCAACAGCTCCTGGGGATTTGGGGTTGCTCTG
GAAAACTCATTTGCACCACTGCTGTGCCTTGGAATGCTAGTTGGAGTAATAAATCTCTGGAACAGATTTG
GAATCACACGACCTGGATGGAGTGGGACAGAGAAATTAACAATTACACAAGCTTAATACACTCCTTAATT
GAAGAATCGCAAAACCAGCAAGAAAAGAATGAACAAGAATTATTGGAATTAGATAAATGGGCAAGTTTGT
GGAATTGGTTTAACATAACAAATTGGCTGTGGTATATAAAATTATTCATAATGATAGTAGGAGGCTTGGT
AGGTTTAAGAATAGTTTTTGCTGTACTTTCTATAGTGAATAGAGTTAGGCAGGGATATTCACCATTATCG
TTTCAGACCCACCTCCCAACCCCGAGGGGACCCATGCATTGCATCTCAATTAGTCAGCAACCAGGTGTGG
AAAGTCCCCAGGCTCCCCAGCAGGCAGAAGTATGCAAAGCATGCGTCTCAATTAGTCAGCAACCATAGTC
CCGCCCCTAACTCCGCCCATCCCGCCCCTAACTCCGCCCAGTTCCGCCCATTCTCCGCCCCATGGCTGAC
TAATTTTTTTTATTTATGCAGAGGCCGAGGCCGCCTCGGCCTCTGAGCTATTCCAGAAGTAGTGAGGAGG
CTTTTTTGGAGGCCTAGGCTTTTGCAAAAAGCTTTCTAGAGGTACCACCGGAGCTTACCATGACCGAGTA
CAAGCCCACGGTGCGCCTCGCCACCCGCGACGACGTCCCCAGGGCCGTACGCACCCTCGCCGCCGCGTTC
GCCGACTACCCCGCCACGCGCCACACCGTCGATCCGGACCGCCACATCGAGCGGGTCACCGAGCTGCAAG
AACTCTTCCTCACGCGCGTCGGGCTCGACATCGGCAAGGTGTGGGTCGCGGACGACGGCGCCGCCGTGGC
GGTCTGGACCACGCCGGAGAGCGTCGAAGCGGGGGCGGTGTTCGCCGAGATCGGCCCGCGCATGGCCGAG
TTGAGCGGTTCCCGGCTGGCCGCGCAGCAACAGATGGAAGGCCTCCTGGCGCCGCACCGGCCCAAGGAGC
CCGCGTGGTTCCTGGCCACCGTCGGCGTCTCGCCCGACCACCAGGGCAAGGGTCTGGGCAGCGCCGTCGT
GCTCCCCGGAGTGGAGGCGGCCGAGCGCGCCGGGGTGCCCGCCTTCCTGGAGACCTCCGCGCCCCGCAAC
CTCCCCTTCTACGAGCGGCTCGGCTTCACCGTCACCGCCGACGTCGAGGTGCCCGAAGGACCGCGCACCT
GGTGCATGACCCGCAAGCCCGGTGCCAGTTAACGAATTCTAGATCTTGAGACAAATGGCAGTATTCATCC
ACAATTTTAAAAGAAAAGGGGGGATTGGGGGGTACAGTGCAGGGGAAAGAATAGTAGACATAATAGCAAC
AGACATACAAACTAAAGAATTACAAAAACAAATTACAAAAATTCAAAATTTTCGGGTTTATTACAGGGAC
AGCAGAGATCCACTTTGGCGCCGGCTCGAGGCCTGCAGGTGCAAAGATGGATAAAGTTTTAAACAGAGAG
GAATCTTTGCAGCTAATGGACCTTCTAGGTCTTGAAAGGAGTGGGAATTGGCTCCGGTGCCCGTCAGTGG
GCAGAGCGCACATCGCCCACAGTCCCCGAGAAGTTGGGGGGAGGGGTCGGCAATTGAACCGGTGCCTAGA
GAAGGTGGCGCGGGGTAAACTGGGAAAGTGATGTCGTGTACTGGCTCCGCCTTTTTCCCGAGGGTGGGGG
AGAACCGTATATAAGTGCAGTAGTCGCCGTGAACGTTCTTTTTCGCAACGGGTTTGCCGCCAGAACACAG
GTAAGTGCCGTGTGTGGTTCCCGCGGGCCTGGCCTCTTTACGGGTTATGGCCCTTGCGTGCCTTGAATTA
CTTCCACCTGGCTGCAGTACGTGATTCTTGATCCCGAGCTTCGGGTTGGAAGTGGGTGGGAGAGTTCGAG
GCCTTGCGCTTAAGGAGCCCCTTCGCCTCGTGCTTGAGTTGAGGCCTGGCCTGGGCGCTGGGGCCGCCGC
GTGCGAATCTGGTGGCACCTTCGCGCCTGTCTCGCTGCTTTCGATAAGTCTCTAGCCATTTAAAATTTTT
GATGACCTGCTGCGACGCTTTTTTTCTGGCAAGATAGTCTTGTAAATGCGGGCCAAGATCTGCACACTGG
TATTTCGGTTTTTGGGGCCGCGGGCGGCGACGGGGCCCGTGCGTCCCAGCGCACATGTTCGGCGAGGCGG
GGCCTGCGAGCGCGGCCACCGAGAATCGGACGGGGGTAGTCTCAAGCTGGCCGGCCTGCTCTGGTGCCTG
GCCTCGCGCCGCCGTGTATCGCCCCGCCCTGGGCGGCAAGGCTGGCCCGGTCGGCACCAGTTGCGTGAGC
GGAAAGATGGCCGCTTCCCGGCCCTGCTGCAGGGAGCTCAAAATGGAGGACGCGGCGCTCGGGAGAGCGG
GCGGGTGAGTCACCCACACAAAGGAAAAGGGCCTTTCCGTCCTCAGCCGTCGCTTCATGTGACTCCACGG
AGTACCGGGCGCCGTCCAGGCACCTCGATTAGTTCTCGAGCTTTTGGAGTACGTCGTCTTTAGGTTGGGG
GGAGGGGTTTTATGCGATGGAGTTTCCCCACACTGAGTGGGTGGAGACTGAAGTTAGGCCAGCTTGGCAC
TTGATGTAATTCTCCTTGGAATTTGCCCTTTTTGAGTTTGGATCTTGGTTCATTCTCAAGCCTCAGACAG
TGGTTCAAAGTTTTTTTCTTCCATTTCAGGTGTCGTGAGGCTAGCACCGCCACCATGGCGTTTCTCCGAA
GCATGTGGGGCGTGCTGAGTGCCCTGGGAAGGTCTGGAGCAGAGCTGTGCACCGGCTGTGGAAGTCGACT
GCGCTCCCCCTTCAGTTTTGTGTATTTACCGAGGTGGTTTTCATCTGTCTTGGCAAGTTGTCCAAAGAAA
CCTGTAAGTTCTTACCTTCGATTTTCTAAAGAACAACTACCCATATTTAAAGCTCAGAACCCAGATGCAA
AAACTACAGAACTAATTAGAAGAATTGCCCAGCGTTGGAGGGAACTTCCTGATTCAAAGAAAAAAATATA
TCAAGATGCTTATAGGGCGGAGTGGCAGGTATATAAAGAAGAGATAAGCAGATTTAAAGAACAGCTAACT
CCAAGTCAGATTATGTCTTTGGAAAAAGAAATCATGGACAAACATTTAAAAAGGAAAGCTATGACAAAAA
AAAAAGAGTTAACACTGCTTGGAAAACCAAAAAGACCTCGTTCAGCTTATAACGTTTATGTAGCTGAAAG
ATTCCAAGAAGCTAAGGGTGATTCACCGCAGGAAAAGCTGAAGACTGTAAAGGAAAACTGGAAAAATCTG
TCTGACTCTGAAAAGGAATTATATATTCAGCATGCTAAAGAGGACGAAACTCGTTATCATAATGAAATGA
AGTCTTGGGAAGAACAAATGATTGAAGTTGGACGAAAGGATCTTCTACGTCGCACAATAAAGAAACAACG
AAAATATGGTGCTGAGGAGTGTTAGTAATGAACTAGTCCGTAACTTGAAAGTATTTCGATTTCTTGGCTT
TATATATCTTGTGGAAAGGACGAAATTCAGAAGTGCTCAGTTAGCATACGCGTTAAGTCGACAATCAACC
TCTGGATTACAAAATTTGTGAAAGATTGACTGGTATTCTTAACTATGTTGCTCCTTTTACGCTATGTGGA
TACGCTGCTTTAATGCCTTTGTATCATGCTATTGCTTCCCGTATGGCTTTCATTTTCTCCTCCTTGTATA
AATCCTGGTTGCTGTCTCTTTATGAGGAGTTGTGGCCCGTTGTCAGGCAACGTGGCGTGGTGTGCACTGT
GTTTGCTGACGCAACCCCCACTGGTTGGGGCATTGCCACCACCTGTCAGCTCCTTTCCGGGACTTTCGCT
TTCCCCCTCCCTATTGCCACGGCGGAACTCATCGCCGCCTGCCTTGCCCGCTGCTGGACAGGGGCTCGGC
TGTTGGGCACTGACAATTCCGTGGTGTTGTCGGGGAAATCATCGTCCTTTCCTTGGCTGCTCGCCTGTGT
TGCCACCTGGATTCTGCGCGGGACGTCCTTCTGCTACGTCCCTTCGGCCCTCAATCCAGCGGACCTTCCT
TCCCGCGGCCTGCTGCCGGCTCTGCGGCCTCTTCCGCGTCTTCGCCTTCGCCCTCAGACGAGTCGGATCT
CCCTTTGGGCCGCCTCCCCGCGTCGACTTTAAGACCAATGACTTACAAGGCAGCTGTAGATCTTAGCCAC
TTTTTAAAAGAAAAGGGGGGACTGGAAGGGCTAATTCACTCCCAACGAAGACAAGATCTGCTTTTTGCTT
GTACTGGGTCTCTCTGGTTAGACCAGATCTGAGCCTGGGAGCTCTCTGGCTAACTAGGGAACCCACTGCT
TAAGCCTCAATAAAGCTTGCCTTGAGTGCTTCAAGTAGTGTGTGCCCGTCTGTTGTGTGACTCTGGTAAC
TAGAGATCCCTCAGACCCTTTTAGTCAGTGTGGAAAATCTCTAGCAGTACGTATAGTAGTTCATGTCATC
TTATTATTCAGTATTTATAACTTGCAAAGAAATGAATATCAGAGAGTGAGAGGAACTTGTTTATTGCAGC
TTATAATGGTTACAAATAAAGCAATAGCATCACAAATTTCACAAATAAAGCATTTTTTTCACTGCATTCT
AGTTGTGGTTTGTCCAAACTCATCAATGTATCTTATCATGTCTGGCTCTAGCTATCCCGCCCCTAACTCC
GCCCATCCCGCCCCTAACTCCGCCCAGTTCCGCCCATTCTCCGCCCCATGGCTGACTAATTTTTTTTATT
TATGCAGAGGCCGAGGCCGCCTCGGCCTCTGAGCTATTCCAGAAGTAGTGAGGAGGCTTTTTTGGAGGCC
TAGGGACGTACCCAATTCGCCCTATAGTGAGTCGTATTACGCGCGCTCACTGGCCGTCGTTTTACAACGT
CGTGACTGGGAAAACCCTGGCGTTACCCAACTTAATCGCCTTGCAGCACATCCCCCTTTCGCCAGCTGGC
GTAATAGCGAAGAGGCCCGCACCGATCGCCCTTCCCAACAGTTGCGCAGCCTGAATGGCGAATGGG
[124 nt withheld, positions 6437-6560]
C
[91 nt withheld, positions 6562-6652]
A
[49 nt withheld, positions 6654-6702]
CCTTTGACGTTGGAGTCCACGTTCTTT
[37 nt withheld, positions 6730-6766]
ACCCTATCTCGGTCTATTCTTTTGATTTATAAGGGATTTTGCCGATTTCGGCCTATTGGTTAAAAAATGA
GCTGATTTAACAAAAATTTAACGCGAATTTTAACAAAATATTAACGCTTACAATTTAGGTGGCACTTTTC
GGGGAAATGTGCGCGGAACCCCTATTTGTTTATTTTTCTAAATACATTCAAATATGTATCCGCTCATGAG
ACAATAACCCTGATAAATGCTTCAATAATATTGAAAAAGGAAGAGTATGAGTATTCAACATTTCCGTGTC
GCCCTTATTCCCTTTTTTGCGGCATTTTGCCTTCCTGTTTTTGCTCACCCAGAAACGCTGGTGAAAGTAA
AAGATGCTGAAGATCAGTTGGGTGCACGAGTGGGTTACATCGAACTGGATCTCAACAGCGGTAAGATCCT
TGAGAGTTTTCGCCCCGAAGAACGTTTTCCAATGATGAGCACTTTTAAAGTTCTGCTATGTGGCGCGGTA
TTATCCCGTATTGACGCCGGGCAAGAGCAACTCGGTCGCCGCATACACTATTCTCAGAATGACTTGGTTG
AGTACTCACCAGTCACAGAAAAGCATCTTACGGATGGCATGACAGTAAGAGAATTATGCAGTGCTGCCAT
AACCATGAGTGATAACACTGCGGCCAACTTACTTCTGACAACGATCGGAGGACCGAAGGAGCTAACCGCT
TTTTTGCACAACATGGGGGATCATGTAACTCGCCTTGATCGTTGGGAACCGGAGCTGAATGAAGCCATAC
CAAACGACGAGCGTGACACCACGATGCCTGTAGCAATGGCAACAACGTTGCGCAAACTATTAACTGGCGA
ACTACTTACTCTAGCTTCCCGGCAACAATTAATAGACTGGATGGAGGCGGATAAAGTTGCAGGACCACTT
CTGCGCTCGGCCCTTCCGGCTGGCTGGTTTATTGCTGATAAATCTGGAGCCGGTGAGCGTGGGTCTCGCG
GTATCATTGCAGCACTGGGGCCAGATGGTAAGCCCTCCCGTATCGTAGTTATCTACACGACGGGGAGTCA
GGCAACTATGGATGAACGAAATAGACAGATCGCTGAGATAGGTGCCTCACTGATTAAGCATTGGTAACTG
TCAGACCAAGTTTACTCATATATACTTTAGATTGATTTAAAACTTCATTTTTAATTTAAAAGGATCTAGG
TGAAGATCCTTTTTGATAATCTCATGACCAAAATCCCTTAACGTGAGTTTTCGTTCCACTGAGCGTCAGA
CCCCGTAGAAAAGATCAAAGGATCTTCTTGAGATCCTTTTTTTCTGCGCGTAATCTGCTGCTTGCAAACA
AAAAAACCACCGCTACCAGCGGTGGTTTGTTTGCCGGATCAAGAGCTACCAACTCTTTTTCCGAAGGTAA
CTGGCTTCAGCAGAGCGCAGATACCAAATACTGTTCTTCTAGTGTAGCCGTAGTTAGGCCACCACTTCAA
GAACTCTGTAGCACCGCCTACATACCTCGCTCTGCTAATCCTGTTACCAGTGGCTGCTGCCAGTGGCGAT
AAGTCGTGTCTTACCGGGTTGGACTCAAGACGATAGTTACCGGATAAGGCGCAGCGGTCGGGCTGAACGG
GGGGTTCGTGCACACAGCCCAGCTTGGAGCGAACGACCTACACCGAACTGAGATACCTACAGCGTGAGCT
ATGAGAAAGCGCCACGCTTCCCGAAGGGAGAAAGGCGGACAGGTATCCGGTAAGCGGCAGGGTCGGAACA
GGAGAGCGCACGAGGGAGCTTCCAGGGGGAAACGCCTGGTATCTTTATAGTCCTGTCGGGTTTCGCCACC
TCTGACTTGAGCGTCGATTTTTGTGATGCTCGTCAGGGGGGCGGAGCCTATGGAAAAACGCCAGCAACGC
GGCCTTTTTACGGTTCCTGGCCTTTTGCTGGCCTTTTGCTCACATGTTCTTTCCTGCGTTATCCCCTGAT
TCTGTGGATAACCGTATTACCGCCTTTGAGTGAGCTGATACCGCTCGCCGCAGCCGAACGACCGAGCGCA
GCGAGTCAGTGAGCGAGGAAGCGGAAGAGCGCCCAATACGCAAACCGCCTCTCCCCGCGCGTTGGCCGAT
TCATTAATGCAGCTGGCACGACAGGTTTCCCGACTGGAAAGCGGGCAGTGAGCGCAACGCAATTAATGTG
AGTTAGCTCACTCATTAGGCACCCCAGGCTTTACACTTTATGCTTCCGGCTCGTATGTTGTGTGGAATTG
TGAGCGGATAACAATTTCACACAGGAAACAGCTATGACCATGATTACGCCAAGCGCGCAATTAACCCTCA
CTAAAGGGAACAAAAGCTGGAGCTGCAAGC
