>Addgene plasmid #141964 | TFORF2193 | depositor partial sequence | sequence record 278029 | Insert
ACCGCCACCATGGCGTTTCTCCGAAGCATGTGGGGCGTGCTGAGTGCCCTGGGAAGGTCTGGAGCAGAGC
TGTGCACCGGCTGTGGAAGTCGACTGCGCTCCCCCTTCAGTTTTGTGTATTTACCGAGGTGGTTTTCATC
TGTCTTGGCAAGTTGTCCAAAGAAACCTGTAAGTTCTTACCTTCGATTTTCTAAAGAACAACTACCCATA
TTTAAAGCTCAGAACCCAGATGCAAAAACTACAGAACTAATTAGAAGAATTGCCCAGCGTTGGAGGGAAC
TTCCTGATTCAAAGAAAAAAATATATCAAGATGCTTATAGGGCGGAGTGGCAGGTATATAAAGAAGAGAT
AAGCAGATTTAAAGAACAGCTAACTCCAAGTCAGATTATGTCTTTGGAAAAAGAAATCATGGACAAACAT
TTAAAAAGGAAAGCTATGACAAAAAAAAAAGAGTTAACACTGCTTGGAAAACCAAAAAGACCTCGTTCAG
CTTATAACGTTTATGTAGCTGAAAGATTCCAAGAAGCTAAGGGTGATTCACCGCAGGAAAAGCTGAAGAC
TGTAAAGGAAAACTGGAAAAATCTGTCTGACTCTGAAAAGGAATTATATATTCAGCATGCTAAAGAGGAC
GAAACTCGTTATCATAATGAAATGAAGTCTTGGGAAGAACAAATGATTGAAGTTGGACGAAAGGATCTTC
TACGTCGCACAATAAAGAAACAACGAAAATATGGTGCTGAGGAGTGTTAGTAATGAACTAGTCCGTAACT
TGAAAGTATTTCGATTTCTTGGCTTTATATATCTTGTGGAAAGGACGAAATTCAGAAGTGCTCAGTTAGC
AT
