>Addgene plasmid #141964 | TFORF2193 | depositor partial sequence | sequence record 278030 | Barcode
AATTCAGAAGTGCTCAGTTAGCAT
